>Addgene plasmid #188325 | pJJS002 | addgene full sequence | sequence record 370749 | Addgene NGS Result
CACCTAAATTGTAAGCGTTAATATTTTGTTAAAATTCGCGTTAAATTTTTGTTAAATCAGCTCATTTTTT
AACCAATAGGCCGAAATCGGCAAAATCCCTTATAAATCAAAAGAATAGACCGAGATAGGGT
[37 nt withheld, positions 132-168]
AAAGAACGTGGACTCCAACGTCAAAGG
[49 nt withheld, positions 196-244]
T
[91 nt withheld, positions 246-336]
G
[124 nt withheld, positions 338-461]
CCCATTCGCCATTCAGGCTGCGCAACTGTTGGGAAGGGCGATCGGTGCGGGCCTCTTCGCTATTACGCCA
GCTGGCGAAAGGGGGATGTGCTGCAAGGCGATTAAGTTGGGTAACGCCAGGGTTTTCCCAGTCACGACGT
TGTAAAACGACGGCCAGTGAATTGTAATACGACTCACTATAGGGCGAATTGGGGCAGCGGTGGCAGTGGA
GGTACCGGCGGAAGCGGTATGTCCAAGGGAGAGGAACTCTTCACCGGAGTCGTCCCAATCCTCGTCGAGC
TCGACGGAGACGTCAACGGACACAAGTTCTCCGTCTCAGGAGAGGGAGAGGGAGACGCCACCTACGGAAA
GCTCACCCTCAAGTTCATCTGCACCACCGGAAAGCTCCCAGTCCCATGGCCAACCCTCGTCACCACCTTC
ACTTACGGAGTCCAATGCTTCTCCCGTTACCCAGACCACATGAAGCGTCACGACTTCTTCAAGTCCGCCA
TGCCAGAGGGATACGTCCAAGAGCGTACCATCTTCTTCAAGGTAAGTTTAAACATTAATTAATACTAACT
AACCCTGATTATTTAAATTTTCAGGACGACGGAAACTACAAGACCCGTGCCGAGGTCAAGTTCGAGGGAG
ACACCCTCGTCAACCGTATCGAGCTCAAGGTAAGTTTAAACAGTTCGGTACTAACTAACCATACATATTT
AAATTTTCAGGGAATCGACTTCAAGGAGGACGGAAACATCCTCGGACACAAGCTCGAATACAACTACAAC
TCCCACAACGTCTACATCATGGCCGACAAGCAAAAGAACGGAATCAAGGTCAACTTCAAGGTAAGTTTAA
ACATGATTTTACTAACTAACTAATCTGATTTAAATTTTCAGATCCGTCACAACATCGAGGACGGATCTGT
CCAACTCGCCGACCACTACCAACAAAACACCCCAATCGGAGACGGACCAGTCCTCCTCCCAGACAACCAC
TACCTCTCCACCCAATCCGCCCTCTCCAAGGACCCAAACGAGAAGCGTGACCACATGGTCCTCAAGGAGT
TCGTCACCGCTGCCGGAATCACCCACGGAATGGACGAGCTCTACAAGGGATTCTCCGAGACCGTCGACCT
CATGCTCAACCTCCAATCCAACAAGGAGGGATCCGTCGACCTCAAGAACGTCTCCGCCGTCCCAAAGGAG
AAGACCACCCTCAAGGTAAGTTTAAACATATATATACTAACTAACCCTGATTATTTAAATTTTCAGGACC
CATCCAAGCCACCAGCCAAGGCCCAAGTCGTCGGATGGCCACCAGTCCGTAACTACCGTAAGAACATGAT
GACCCAACAAAAGACCTCCTCCGCGGTGGAGCTCCAGCTTTTGTTCCCTTTAGTGAGGGTTAATTTCGAG
CTTGGCGTAATCATGGTCATAGCTGTTTCCTGTGTGAAATTGTTATCCGCTCACAATTCCACACAACATA
CGAGCCGGAAGCATAAAGTGTAAAGCCTGGGGTGCCTAATGAGTGAGCTAACTCACATTAATTGCGTTGC
GCTCACTGCCCGCTTTCCAGTCGGGAAACCTGTCGTGCCAGCTGCATTAATGAATCGGCCAACGCGCGGG
GAGAGGCGGTTTGCGTATTGGGCGCTCTTCCGCTTCCTCGCTCACTGACTCGCTGCGCTCGGTCGTTCGG
CTGCGGCGAGCGGTATCAGCTCACTCAAAGGCGGTAATACGGTTATCCACAGAATCAGGGGATAACGCAG
GAAAGAACATGTGAGCAAAAGGCCAGCAAAAGGCCAGGAACCGTAAAAAGGCCGCGTTGCTGGCGTTTTT
CCATAGGCTCCGCCCCCCTGACGAGCATCACAAAAATCGACGCTCAAGTCAGAGGTGGCGAAACCCGACA
GGACTATAAAGATACCAGGCGTTTCCCCCTGGAAGCTCCCTCGTGCGCTCTCCTGTTCCGACCCTGCCGC
TTACCGGATACCTGTCCGCCTTTCTCCCTTCGGGAAGCGTGGCGCTTTCTCATAGCTCACGCTGTAGGTA
TCTCAGTTCGGTGTAGGTCGTTCGCTCCAAGCTGGGCTGTGTGCACGAACCCCCCGTTCAGCCCGACCGC
TGCGCCTTATCCGGTAACTATCGTCTTGAGTCCAACCCGGTAAGACACGACTTATCGCCACTGGCAGCAG
CCACTGGTAACAGGATTAGCAGAGCGAGGTATGTAGGCGGTGCTACAGAGTTCTTGAAGTGGTGGCCTAA
CTACGGCTACACTAGAAGAACAGTATTTGGTATCTGCGCTCTGCTGAAGCCAGTTACCTTCGGAAAAAGA
GTTGGTAGCTCTTGATCCGGCAAACAAACCACCGCTGGTAGCGGTGGTTTTTTTGTTTGCAAGCAGCAGA
TTACGCGCAGAAAAAAAGGATCTCAAGAAGATCCTTTGATCTTTTCTACGGGGTCTGACGCTCAGTGGAA
CGAAAACTCACGTTAAGGGATTTTGGTCATGAGATTATCAAAAAGGATCTTCACCTAGATCCTTTTAAAT
TAAAAATGAAGTTTTAAATCAATCTAAAGTATATATGAGTAAACTTGGTCTGACAGTTACCAATGCTTAA
TCAGTGAGGCACCTATCTCAGCGATCTGTCTATTTCGTTCATCCATAGTTGCCTGACTCCCCGTCGTGTA
GATAACTACGATACGGGAGGGCTTACCATCTGGCCCCAGTGCTGCAATGATACCGCGAGACCCACGCTCA
CCGGCTCCAGATTTATCAGCAATAAACCAGCCAGCCGGAAGGGCCGAGCGCAGAAGTGGTCCTGCAACTT
TATCCGCCTCCATCCAGTCTATTAATTGTTGCCGGGAAGCTAGAGTAAGTAGTTCGCCAGTTAATAGTTT
GCGCAACGTTGTTGCCATTGCTACAGGCATCGTGGTGTCACGCTCGTCGTTTGGTATGGCTTCATTCAGC
TCCGGTTCCCAACGATCAAGGCGAGTTACATGATCCCCCATGTTGTGCAAAAAAGCGGTTAGCTCCTTCG
GTCCTCCGATCGTTGTCAGAAGTAAGTTGGCCGCAGTGTTATCACTCATGGTTATGGCAGCACTGCATAA
TTCTCTTACTGTCATGCCATCCGTAAGATGCTTTTCTGTGACTGGTGAGTACTCAACCAAGTCATTCTGA
GAATAGTGTATGCGGCGACCGAGTTGCTCTTGCCCGGCGTCAATACGGGATAATACCGCGCCACATAGCA
GAACTTTAAAAGTGCTCATCATTGGAAAACGTTCTTCGGGGCGAAAACTCTCAAGGATCTTACCGCTGTT
GAGATCCAGTTCGATGTAACCCACTCGTGCACCCAACTGATCTTCAGCATCTTTTACTTTCACCAGCGTT
TCTGGGTGAGCAAAAACAGGAAGGCAAAATGCCGCAAAAAAGGGAATAAGGGCGACACGGAAATGTTGAA
TACTCATACTCTTCCTTTTTCAATATTATTGAAGCATTTATCAGGGTTATTGTCTCATGAGCGGATACAT
ATTTGAATGTATTTAGAAAAATAAACAAATAGGGGTTCCGCGCACATTTCCCCGAAAAGTGC
Features (pLannotate 1.2.2; 13 found; start..end, strand, type, name):
     33..461     -  rep_origin     f1 ori (sequence partly withheld): f1 bacteriophage origin of replication; arrow indicates direction of (+) strand synthesis
    466..623     -  CDS            lacZα (fragment): LacZα fragment of β-galactosidase; lacZ fragment
    626..644     +  promoter       T7 promoter: promoter for bacteriophage T7 RNA polymerase
    690..1558    +  CDS            mEGFP (fragment): monomeric enhanced GFP, optimized with synthetic introns for expression in C. elegans
   1556..1822    +  CDS            IAA7 (fragment): IAA7_ARATH - Also known as AXR2. Experimental evidence at protein level: Swiss-Prot protein existence level 1. Aux/IAA proteins are short-lived transcriptional factors that function as repressors of early auxin response genes at low auxin concentrations. Repression is thought to result from the interaction with auxin response factors (ARFs), proteins that bind to the auxin- responsive promoter element (AuxRE). Formation of heterodimers with ARF proteins may alter their ability to modulate early auxin response genes expression. From Arabidopsis thaliana (Mouse-ear cress).
   1838..1856    -  promoter       T3 promoter: promoter for bacteriophage T3 RNA polymerase
   1901..1917    -  protein_bind   lac operator: The lac repressor binds to the lac operator to inhibit transcription in E. coli. This inhibition can be relieved by adding lactose or isopropyl-β-D-thiogalactopyranoside (IPTG). lac repressor encoded by lacI
   1925..1955    -  promoter       lac promoter: promoter for the E. coli lac operon
   1970..1991    -  protein_bind   CAP binding site: CAP binding activates transcription in the presence of cAMP. E. coli catabolite activator protein
   2004..2096    -  CDS            lacI (fragment): lac repressor; lacI; The lac repressor binds to the lac operator to inhibit transcription in E. coli. This inhibition can be relieved by adding lactose or isopropyl-β-D-thiogalactopyranoside (IPTG).
   2279..2867    -  rep_origin     ori: high-copy-number ColE1/pMB1/pBR322/pUC origin of replication
   3038..3898    -  CDS            AmpR: β-lactamase; bla; confers resistance to ampicillin, carbenicillin, and related antibiotics
   3899..4003    -  promoter       AmpR promoter: bla
