[The description below was written by a language model from this plasmid's Addgene catalogue record and pLannotate feature annotations shown in this document.]
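Description:
pJJS002 is a small (about 4.0 kb) bacterial cloning plasmid built on pBluescript SK(+) that serves as a PCR template rather than as an expression vector in its own right. It is maintained in E. coli at high copy through the ColE1/pUC-type origin and selected with ampicillin via the β-lactamase gene and its native promoter. The backbone also retains the f1 phage origin and remnants of the lac region (lac promoter, operator, CAP site and a lacZα fragment interrupted by the insert). T7 and T3 phage promoters flank the cloning site, and the M13 forward and reverse primer sites are used for sequencing across the insert.

The roughly 1.16 kb insert, assembled by Gibson cloning, is a promoterless Linker::GFP::mIAA7 cassette. The feature table shows a GFP coding sequence, annotated as monomeric enhanced GFP optimised for C. elegans and containing synthetic introns, followed directly by a fragment of Arabidopsis thaliana IAA7 (AXR2). This fragment constitutes the mIAA7 auxin-inducible degron. The linker is named in the catalogue entry but is not annotated separately. The GFP portion is recorded as deriving from an earlier C. elegans tagging plasmid.

In use, the cassette is amplified with primers that add homology arms, producing repair templates for homology-directed repair. This knocks the tag into an endogenous C. elegans gene. The resulting fusion protein can be visualised by GFP fluorescence and, through the degron, is expected to be depleted on auxin addition. In auxin-inducible degradation systems this normally requires a compatible TIR1 F-box protein in the host strain, which this plasmid does not supply.
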