Addgene plasmid #188325: pJJS002
Purpose: PCR template for repair templates to tag a gene with a GFP and mIAA7 AID degron using homology-directed repair for C. elegans.
Depositing lab: Mike Boxem. Depositing organization: Utrecht University. Publication: The mIAA7 degron improves auxin-mediated degradation in C. elegans. Sepers JJ, Verstappen NHM, Vo AA, Ragle JM, Ruijtenberg S, Ward JD, Boxem M. G3 (Bethesda). 2022 Aug 27. pii: 6677660. doi: 10.1093/g3journal/jkac222. PubMed 36029236.
Backbone
  Vector backbone: pBluescript SK (+)
  Backbone size w/o insert (bp): 2863
  Vector type: Bacterial Expression
Growth in bacteria
  Bacterial resistance: Ampicillin, 100 μg/mL
  Growth temperature: 37°C
  Growth strain: DH5alpha
  Copy number: High Copy
Gene/Insert
  Gene/Insert name: Linker::GFP::mIAA7
  Species: C. elegans (nematode)
  Insert size (bp): 1160
  Cloning method: Gibson Cloning
  Sequencing primers: 5′ M13 forward; 3′ M13 reverse
Resource information
  A portion of this plasmid was derived from a plasmid made by: GFP origin: pJJR82 (Addgene #75027)
Terms and licenses: Academic/Nonprofit Terms; Industry Terms: Not Available to Industry
How to cite: pJJS002 was a gift from Mike Boxem (Addgene plasmid # 188325 ; http://n2t.net/addgene:188325 ; RRID:Addgene_188325)
