>Addgene plasmid #188325 | pJJS002 | depositor partial sequence | sequence record 365652 | mIAA7 degron
GGATTCTCCGAGACCGTCGACCTCATGCTCAACCTCCAATCCAACAAGGAGGGATCCGTCGACCTCAAGA
ACGTCTCCGCCGTCCCAAAGGAGAAGACCACCCTCAAGGTAAGTTTAAACATATATATACTAACTAACCC
TGATTATTTAAATTTTCAGGACCCATCCAAGCCACCAGCCAAGGCCCAAGTCGTCGGATGGCCACCAGTC
CGTAACTACCGTAAGAACATGATGACCCAACAAAAGACCTCCTCC
