>Addgene plasmid #188325 | pJJS002 | depositor partial sequence | sequence record 365653 | GFP
ATGTCCAAGGGAGAGGAACTCTTCACCGGAGTCGTCCCAATCCTCGTCGAGCTCGACGGAGACGTCAACG
GACACAAGTTCTCCGTCTCAGGAGAGGGAGAGGGAGACGCCACCTACGGAAAGCTCACCCTCAAGTTCAT
CTGCACCACCGGAAAGCTCCCAGTCCCATGGCCAACCCTCGTCACCACCTTCACTTACGGAGTCCAATGC
TTCTCCCGTTACCCAGACCACATGAAGCGTCACGACTTCTTCAAGTCCGCCATGCCAGAGGGATACGTCC
AAGAGCGTACCATCTTCTTCAAGGTAAGTTTAAACATTAATTAATACTAACTAACCCTGATTATTTAAAT
TTTCAGGACGACGGAAACTACAAGACCCGTGCCGAGGTCAAGTTCGAGGGAGACACCCTCGTCAACCGTA
TCGAGCTCAAGGTAAGTTTAAACAGTTCGGTACTAACTAACCATACATATTTAAATTTTCAGGGAATCGA
CTTCAAGGAGGACGGAAACATCCTCGGACACAAGCTCGAATACAACTACAACTCCCACAACGTCTACATC
ATGGCCGACAAGCAAAAGAACGGAATCAAGGTCAACTTCAAGGTAAGTTTAAACATGATTTTACTAACTA
ACTAATCTGATTTAAATTTTCAGATCCGTCACAACATCGAGGACGGATCTGTCCAACTCGCCGACCACTA
CCAACAAAACACCCCAATCGGAGACGGACCAGTCCTCCTCCCAGACAACCACTACCTCTCCACCCAATCC
GCCCTCTCCAAGGACCCAAACGAGAAGCGTGACCACATGGTCCTCAAGGAGTTCGTCACCGCTGCCGGAA
TCACCCACGGAATGGACGAGCTCTACAAG
